>Addgene plasmid #131718 | p3xFLAG CMV14 / BRAF-G469V | addgene full sequence | sequence record 257752 | Addgene NGS Result
GACATTGATTATTGACTAGTTATTAATAGTAATCAATTACGGGGTCATTAGTTCATAGCCCATATATGGA
GTTCCGCGTTACATAACTTACGGTAAATGGCCCGCCTGGCTGACCGCCCAACGACCCCCGCCCATTGACG
TCAATAATGACGTATGTTCCCATAGTAACGCCAATAGGGACTTTCCATTGACGTCAATGGGTGGAGTATT
TACGGTAAACTGCCCACTTGGCAGTACATCAAGTGTATCATATGCCAAGTCCGCCCCCTATTGACGTCAA
TGACGGTAAATGGCCCGCCTGGCATTATGCCCAGTACATGACCTTACGGGACTTTCCTACTTGGCAGTAC
ATCTACGTATTAGTCATCGCTATTACCATGGTGATGCGGTTTTGGCAGTACACCAATGGGCGTGGATAGC
GGTTTGACTCACGGGGATTTCCAAGTCTCCACCCCATTGACGTCAATGGGAGTTTGTTTTGGCACCAAAA
TCAACGGGACTTTCCAAAATGTCGTAATAACCCCGCCCCGTTGACGCAAATGGGCGGTAGGCGTGTACGG
TGGGAGGTCTATATAAGCAGAGCTCGTTTAGTGAACCGTCAGAATTAAGCTTGCGGCCGCATGGCGGCGC
TGAGCGGTGGCGGTGGTGGCGGCGCGGAGCCGGGCCAGGCTCTGTTCAACGGGGACATGGAGCCCGAGGC
CGGCGCCGGCGCCGGCGCCGCGGCCTCTTCGGCTGCGGACCCTGCCATTCCGGAGGAGGTGTGGAATATC
AAACAAATGATTAAGTTGACACAGGAACATATAGAGGCCCTATTGGACAAATTTGGTGGGGAGCATAATC
CACCATCAATATATCTGGAGGCCTATGAAGAATACACCAGCAAGCTAGATGCACTCCAACAAAGAGAACA
ACAGTTATTGGAATCTCTGGGGAACGGAACTGATTTTTCTGTTTCTAGCTCTGCATCAATGGATACCGTT
ACATCTTCTTCCTCTTCTAGCCTTTCAGTGCTACCTTCATCTCTTTCAGTTTTTCAAAATCCCACAGATG
TGGCACGGAGCAACCCCAAGTCACCACAAAAACCTATCGTTAGAGTCTTCCTGCCCAACAAACAGAGGAC
AGTGGTACCTGCAAGGTGTGGAGTTACAGTCCGAGACAGTCTAAAGAAAGCACTGATGATGAGAGGTCTA
ATCCCAGAGTGCTGTGCTGTTTACAGAATTCAGGATGGAGAGAAGAAACCAATTGGTTGGGACACTGATA
TTTCCTGGCTTACTGGAGAAGAATTGCATGTGGAAGTGTTGGAGAATGTTCCACTTACAACACACAACTT
TGTACGAAAAACGTTTTTCACCTTAGCATTTTGTGACTTTTGTCGAAAGCTGCTTTTCCAGGGTTTCCGC
TGTCAAACATGTGGTTATAAATTTCACCAGCGTTGTAGTACAGAAGTTCCACTGATGTGTGTTAATTATG
ACCAACTTGATTTGCTGTTTGTCTCCAAGTTCTTTGAACACCACCCAATACCACAGGAAGAGGCGTCCTT
AGCAGAGACTGCCCTAACATCTGGATCATCCCCTTCCGCACCCGCCTCGGACTCTATTGGGCCCCAAATT
CTCACCAGTCCGTCTCCTTCAAAATCCATTCCAATTCCACAGCCCTTCCGACCAGCAGATGAAGATCATC
GAAATCAATTTGGGCAACGAGACCGATCCTCATCAGCTCCCAATGTGCATATAAACACAATAGAACCTGT
CAATATTGATGACTTGATTAGAGACCAAGGATTTCGTGGTGATGGAGGATCAACCACAGGTTTGTCTGCT
ACCCCCCCTGCCTCATTACCTGGCTCACTAACTAACGTGAAAGCCTTACAGAAATCTCCAGGACCTCAGC
GAGAAAGGAAGTCATCTTCATCCTCAGAAGACAGGAATCGAATGAAAACACTTGGTAGACGGGACTCGAG
TGATGATTGGGAGATTCCTGATGGGCAGATTACAGTGGGACAAAGAATTGGATCTGGATCATTTGTAACA
GTCTACAAGGGAAAGTGGCATGGTGATGTGGCAGTGAAAATGTTGAATGTGACAGCACCTACACCTCAGC
AGTTACAAGCCTTCAAAAATGAAGTAGGAGTACTCAGGAAAACACGACATGTGAATATCCTACTCTTCAT
GGGCTATTCCACAAAGCCACAACTGGCTATTGTTACCCAGTGGTGTGAGGGCTCCAGCTTGTATCACCAT
CTCCATATCATTGAGACCAAATTTGAGATGATCAAACTTATAGATATTGCACGACAGACTGCACAGGGCA
TGGATTACTTACACGCCAAGTCAATCATCCACAGAGACCTCAAGAGTAATAATATATTTCTTCATGAAGA
CCTCACAGTAAAAATAGGTGATTTTGGTCTAGCTACAGTGAAATCTCGATGGAGTGGGTCCCATCAGTTT
GAACAGTTGTCTGGATCCATTTTGTGGATGGCACCAGAAGTCATCAGAATGCAAGATAAAAATCCATACA
GCTTTCAGTCAGATGTATATGCATTTGGAATTGTTCTGTATGAATTGATGACTGGACAGTTACCTTATTC
AAACATCAACAACAGGGACCAGATAATTTTTATGGTGGGACGAGGATACCTGTCTCCAGATCTCAGTAAG
GTACGGAGTAACTGTCCAAAAGCCATGAAGAGATTAATGGCAGAGTGCCTCAAAAAGAAAAGAGATGAGA
GACCACTCTTTCCCCAAATTCTCGCCTCTATTGAGCTGCTGGCCCGCTCATTGCCAAAAATTCACCGCAG
TGCATCAGAACCCTCCTTGAATCGGGCTGGTTTCCAAACAGAGGATTTTAGTCTATATGCTTGTGCTTCT
CCAAAAACACCCATCCAGGCAGGGGGATATGGTGCGTTTCCTGTCCACTCTAGAGGATCCCGGGCTGACT
ACAAAGACCATGACGGTGATTATAAAGATCATGACATCGACTACAAGGATGACGATGACAAGTAGTGATC
CCGGGTGGCATCCCTGTGACCCCTCCCCAGTGCCTCTCCTGGCCCTGGAAGTTGCCACTCCAGTGCCCAC
CAGCCTTGTCCTAATAAAATTAAGTTGCATCATTTTGTCTGACTAGGTGTCCTTCTATAATATTATGGGG
TGGAGGGGGGTGGTATGGAGCAAGGGGCAAGTTGGGAAGACAACCTGTAGGGCCTGCGGGGTCTATTGGG
AACCAAGCTGGAGTGCAGTGGCACAATCTTGGCTCACTGCAATCTCCGCCTCCTGGGTTCAAGCGATTCT
CCTGCCTCAGCCTCCCGAGTTGTTGGGATTCCAGGCATGCATGACCAGGCTCAGCTAATTTTTGTTTTTT
TGGTAGAGACGGGGTTTCACCATATTGGCCAGGCTGGTCTCCAACTCCTAATCTCAGGTGATCTACCCAC
CTTGGCCTCCCAAATTGCTGGGATTACAGGCGTGAACCACTGCTCCCTTCCCTGTCCTTCTGATTTTAAA
ATAACTATACCAGCAGGAGGACGTCCAGACACAGCATAGGCTACCTGGCCATGCCCAACCGGTGGGACAT
TTGAGTTGCTTGCTTGGCACTGTCCTCTCATGCGTTGGGTCCACTCAGTAGATGCCTGTTGAATTGGGTA
CGCGGCCAGCTTGGCTGTGGAATGTGTGTCAGTTAGGGTGTGGAAAGTCCCCAGGCTCCCCAGCAGGCAG
AAGTATGCAAAGCATGCATCTCAATTAGTCAGCAACCAGGTGTGGAAAGTCCCCAGGCTCCCCAGCAGGC
AGAAGTATGCAAAGCATGCATCTCAATTAGTCAGCAACCATAGTCCCGCCCCTAACTCCGCCCATCCCGC
CCCTAACTCCGCCCAGTTCCGCCCATTCTCCGCCCCATGGCTGACTAATTTTTTTTATTTATGCAGAGGC
CGAGGCCGCCTCGGCCTCTGAGCTATTCCAGAAGTAGTGAGGAGGCTTTTTTGGAGGAATTGATCAGCTT
GGGATCTGATCAAGAGACAGGATGAGGATCGTTTCGCATGATTGAACAAGATGGATTGCACGCAGGTTCT
CCGGCCGCTTGGGTGGAGAGGCTATTCGGCTATGACTGGGCACAACAGACAATCGGCTGCTCTGATGCCG
CCGTGTTCCGGCTGTCAGCGCAGGGGCGCCCGGTTCTTTTTGTCAAGACCGACCTGTCCGGTGCCCTGAA
TGAACTGCAGGACGAGGCAGCGCGGCTATCGTGGCTGGCCACGACGGGCGTTCCTTGCGCAGCTGTGCTC
GACGTTGTCACTGAAGCGGGAAGGGACTGGCTGCTATTGGGCGAAGTGCCGGGGCAGGATCTCCTGTCAT
CTCACCTTGCTCCTGCCGAGAAAGTATCCATCATGGCTGATGCAATGCGGCGGCTGCATACGCTTGATCC
GGCTACCTGCCCATTCGACCACCAAGCGAAACATCGCATCGAGCGAGCACGTACTCGGATGGAAGCCGGT
CTTGTCGATCAGGATGATCTGGACGAAGAGCATCAGGGGCTCGCGCCAGCCGAACTGTTCGCCAGGCTCA
AGGCGCGCATGCCCGACGGCGAGGATCTCGTCGTGACCCATGGCGATGCCTGCTTGCCGAATATCATGGT
GGAAAATGGCCGCTTTTCTGGATTCATCGACTGTGGCCGGCTGGGTGTGGCGGACCGCTATCAGGACATA
GCGTTGGCTACCCGTGATATTGCTGAAGAGCTTGGCGGCGAATGGGCTGACCGCTTCCTCGTGCTTTACG
GTATCGCCGCTCCCGATTCGCAGCGCATCGCCTTCTATCGCCTTCTTGACGAGTTCTTCTGAGCGGGACT
CTGGGGTTCGAAATGACCGACCAAGCGACGCCCAACCTGCCATCACGAGATTTCGATTCCACCGCCGCCT
TCTATGAAAGGTTGGGCTTCGGAATCGTTTTCCGGGACGCCGGCTGGATGATCCTCCAGCGCGGGGATCT
CATGCTGGAGTTCTTCGCCCACCCCGGGCTCGATCCCCTCGCGAGTTGGTTCAGCTGCTGCCTGAGGCTG
GACGACCTCGCGGAGTTCTACCGGCAGTGCAAATCCGTCGGCATCCAGGAAACCAGCAGCGGCTATCCGC
GCATCCATGCCCCCGAACTGCAGGAGTGGGGAGGCACGATGGCCGCTTTGGTCGACCCGGACGGGACGCT
CCTGCGCCTGATACAGAACGAATTGCTTGCAGGCATCTCATGAGTGTGTCTTCCCGTTTTCCGCCTGAGG
TCACTGCGTGGATGGAGCGCTGGCGCCTGCTGCGCGACGGCGAGCTGCTCACCACCCACTCGCCAAGCTG
GAACCGTAAAAAGGCCGCGTTGCTGGCGTTTTTCCATAGGCTCCGCCGATCATAATCAGCCATACCACAT
TTGTAGAGGTTTTACTTGCTTTAAAAAACCTCCCACACCTCCCCCTGAACCTGAAACATAAAATGAATGC
AATTGTTGTTGTTAACTTGTTTATTGCAGCTTATAATGGTTACAAATAAAGCAATAGCATCACAAATTTC
ACAAATAAAGCATTTTTTTCACTGCATTCTAGTTGTGGTTTGTCCAAACTCATCAATGTATCTTATCATG
TCTGGATCAATTCCCTATAGTGAGTCGTATTAAATTCGTAATCATGTCATAGCTGTTTCCTGTGTGAAAT
TGTTATCCGCTCACAATTCCACACAACATACGAGCCGGAAGCATAAAGTGTAAAGCCTGGGGTGCCTAAT
GAGTGAGCTAACTCACATTAATTGCGTTGCGCTCACTGCCCGCTTTCCAGTCGGGAAACCTGTCGTGCCA
GCTGCATTAATGAATCGGCCAACGCGCGGGGAGAGGCGGTTTGCGTATTGGGCGCTCTTCCGCTTCCTCG
CTCACTGACTCGCTGCGCTCGGTCGTTCGGCTGCGGCGAGCGGTATCAGCTCACTCAAAGGCGGTAATAC
GGTTATCCACAGAATCAGGGGATAACGCAGGAAAGAACATGTGAGCAAAAGGCCAGCAAAAGGCCAGGAA
CCGTAAAAAGGCCGCGTTGCTGGCGTTTTTCCATAGGCTCCGCCCCCCTGACGAGCATCACAAAAATCGA
CGCTCAAGTCAGAGGTGGCGAAACCCGACAGGACTATAAAGATACCAGGCGTTTCCCCCTGGAAGCTCCC
TCGTGCGCTCTCCTGTTCCGACCCTGCCGCTTACCGGATACCTGTCCGCCTTTCTCCCTTCGGGAAGCGT
GGCGCTTTCTCATAGCTCACGCTGTAGGTATCTCAGTTCGGTGTAGGTCGTTCGCTCCAAGCTGGGCTGT
GTGCACGAACCCCCCGTTCAGCCCGACCGCTGCGCCTTATCCGGTAACTATCGTCTTGAGTCCAACCCGG
TAAGACACGACTTATCGCCACTGGCAGCAGCCACTGGTAACAGGATTAGCAGAGCGAGGTATGTAGGCGG
TGCTACAGAGTTCTTGAAGTGGTGGCCTAACTACGGCTACACTAGAAGAACAGTATTTGGTATCTGCGCT
CTGCTGAAGCCAGTTACCTTCGGAAAAAGAGTTGGTAGCTCTTGATCCGGCAAACAAACCACCGCTGGTA
GCGGTGGTTTTTTTGTTTGCAAGCAGCAGATTACGCGCAGAAAAAAAGGATCTCAAGAAGATCCTTTGAT
CTTTTCTACGGGGTCTGACGCTCAGTGGAACGAAAACTCACGTTAAGGGATTTTGGTCATGAGATTATCA
AAAAGGATCTTCACCTAGATCCTTTTAAATTAAAAATGAAGTTTTAAATCAATCTAAAGTATATATGAGT
AAACTTGGTCTGACAGTTACCAATGCTTAATCAGTGAGGCACCTATCTCAGCGATCTGTCTATTTCGTTC
ATCCATAGTTGCCTGACTCCCCGTCGTGTAGATAACTACGATACGGGAGGGCTTACCATCTGGCCCCAGT
GCTGCAATGATACCGCGAGACCCACGCTCACCGGCTCCAGATTTATCAGCAATAAACCAGCCAGCCGGAA
GGGCCGAGCGCAGAAGTGGTCCTGCAACTTTATCCGCCTCCATCCAGTCTATTAATTGTTGCCGGGAAGC
TAGAGTAAGTAGTTCGCCAGTTAATAGTTTGCGCAACGTTGTTGCCATTGCTACAGGCATCGTGGTGTCA
CGCTCGTCGTTTGGTATGGCTTCATTCAGCTCCGGTTCCCAACGATCAAGGCGAGTTACATGATCCCCCA
TGTTGTGCAAAAAAGCGGTTAGCTCCTTCGGTCCTCCGATCGTTGTCAGAAGTAAGTTGGCCGCAGTGTT
ATCACTCATGGTTATGGCAGCACTGCATAATTCTCTTACTGTCATGCCATCCGTAAGATGCTTTTCTGTG
ACTGGTGAGTACTCAACCAAGTCATTCTGAGAATAGTGTATGCGGCGACCGAGTTGCTCTTGCCCGGCGT
CAATACGGGATAATACCGCGCCACATAGCAGAACTTTAAAAGTGCTCATCATTGGAAAACGTTCTTCGGG
GCGAAAACTCTCAAGGATCTTACCGCTGTTGAGATCCAGTTCGATGTAACCCACTCGTGCACCCAACTGA
TCTTCAGCATCTTTTACTTTCACCAGCGTTTCTGGGTGAGCAAAAACAGGAAGGCAAAATGCCGCAAAAA
AGGGAATAAGGGCGACACGGAAATGTTGAATACTCATACTCTTCCTTTTTCAATATTATTGAAGCATTTA
TCAGGGTTATTGTCTCATGAGCGGATACATATTTGAATGTATTTAGAAAAATAAACAAATAGGGGTTCCG
CGCACATTTCCCCGAAAAGTGCCACCTG
[124 nt withheld, positions 7799-7922]
C
[91 nt withheld, positions 7924-8014]
A
[49 nt withheld, positions 8016-8064]
CCTTTGACGTTGGAGTCCACGTTCTTT
[37 nt withheld, positions 8092-8128]
ACCCTATCTCGGTCTATTCTTTTGATTTATAAGGGATTTTGCCGATTTCGGCCTATTGGTTAAAAAATGA
GCTGATTTAACAAAAATTTAACGCGAATTTTAACAAAATATTAACGCTTACAATTTCCATTCGCCATTCA
GGCTGCGCAACTGTTGGGAAGGGCGATCGGTGCGGGCCTCTTCGCTATTACGCCAGCTGGCGAAAGGGGG
ATGTGCTGCAAGGCGATTAAGTTGGGTAACGCCAGGGTTTTCCCAGTCACGACGTTGTAAAACGACGGCC
AGTGCCAAGCTGATCTATACATTGAATCAATATTGGCAATTAGCCATATTAGTCATTGGTTATATAGCAT
AAATCAATATTGGCTATTGGCCATTGCATACGTTGTATCTATATCATAATATGTACATTTATATTGGCTC
ATGTCCAATATGACCGCCATGTT
Features (pLannotate 1.2.2; 22 found; start..end, strand, type, name):
      1..380     +  enhancer       CMV enhancer: human cytomegalovirus immediate early enhancer
    382..581     +  promoter       CMV promoter: human cytomegalovirus (CMV) immediate early promoter
    621..2918    +  CDS            BRAF: BRAF_HUMAN - Also known as BRAF1, RAFB1. Experimental evidence at protein level: Swiss-Prot protein existence level 1. Protein kinase involved in the transduction of mitogenic signals from the cell membrane to the nucleus (Probable). Phosphorylates MAP2K1, and thereby activates the MAP kinase signal transduction pathway (PubMed:21441910, PubMed:29433126). May play a role in the postsynaptic responses of hippocampal neurons (PubMed:1508179). From Homo sapiens (Human).
   2937..3002    +  CDS            3xFLAG: three tandem FLAG® epitope tags, followed by an enterokinase cleavage site
   3013..3635    +  polyA_signal   hGH poly(A) signal: human growth hormone polyadenylation signal
   3677..3974    +  promoter       SV40 promoter: SV40 enhancer and early promoter
   4028..4819    +  CDS            neo: KKA2_KLEPN - Also known as kan, nptII. Experimental evidence at protein level: Swiss-Prot protein existence level 1. Resistance to kanamycin, neomycin, paromomycin, ribostamycin, butirosin and gentamicin B. From Klebsiella pneumoniae.
   4843..5220    +  CDS            ble: BLE_KLEPN - Experimental evidence at protein level: Swiss-Prot protein existence level 1. Binding protein with a strong affinity to the bleomycin family of antibiotics. Binds to CL990; an antimitotic-antibiotic compound. From Klebsiella pneumoniae.
   5262..5321    +  CDS            str (fragment): STR_KLEPN - Protein inferred from homology: Swiss-Prot protein existence level 3. The aminoglycoside phosphotransferases achieve inactivation of their antibiotic substrates by phosphorylation. From Klebsiella pneumoniae.
   5344..5367    -  rep_origin     CloDF13 ori (fragment): Plasmids containing the CloDF13 (CDF) origin of replication can be propagated in E. coli cells that contain additional plasmids with compatible origins.
   5368..5451    +  CDS            large T antigen (fragment): large T antigen from SV40 (simian virus 40)
   5474..5608    +  polyA_signal   SV40 poly(A) signal: SV40 polyadenylation signal
   5614..5632    -  promoter       T7 promoter: promoter for bacteriophage T7 RNA polymerase
   5670..5686    -  protein_bind   lac operator: The lac repressor binds to the lac operator to inhibit transcription in E. coli. This inhibition can be relieved by adding lactose or isopropyl-β-D-thiogalactopyranoside (IPTG). lac repressor encoded by lacI
   5694..5724    -  promoter       lac promoter: promoter for the E. coli lac operon
   5739..5760    -  protein_bind   CAP binding site: CAP binding activates transcription in the presence of cAMP. E. coli catabolite activator protein
   5773..5865    -  CDS            lacI (fragment): lac repressor; lacI; The lac repressor binds to the lac operator to inhibit transcription in E. coli. This inhibition can be relieved by adding lactose or isopropyl-β-D-thiogalactopyranoside (IPTG).
   6048..6636    -  rep_origin     ori: high-copy-number ColE1/pMB1/pBR322/pUC origin of replication
   6807..7667    -  CDS            AmpR: β-lactamase; bla; confers resistance to ampicillin, carbenicillin, and related antibiotics
   7668..7772    -  promoter       AmpR promoter: bla
   7799..8227    +  rep_origin     f1 ori (sequence partly withheld): f1 bacteriophage origin of replication; arrow indicates direction of (+) strand synthesis
   8258..8412    -  CDS            lacZα (fragment): LacZα fragment of β-galactosidase; lacZ fragment
