[The description below was written by a language model from this plasmid's Addgene catalogue record and pLannotate feature annotations shown in this document.]
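Description:
p3xFLAG CMV14 / BRAF-G469V is a mammalian expression plasmid built on the commercial p3xFLAG-CMV-14 backbone and carrying the human BRAF coding sequence with the G469V substitution. The sequenced construct is about 8.6 kb, consistent with a roughly 2.3 kb insert in a 6.3 kb backbone. The human cytomegalovirus immediate early enhancer and promoter drive the BRAF open reading frame. This reads through a short linker into a backbone-encoded C-terminal 3xFLAG epitope, so the kinase can be detected or immunoprecipitated with anti-FLAG antibodies. Transcripts are terminated by the human growth hormone polyadenylation signal. The restriction sites used for cloning are not recorded.

A second cassette provides selection in mammalian cells. The SV40 enhancer/early promoter drives the neomycin phosphotransferase gene for G418 selection of stable transfectants, followed by an SV40 poly(A) signal. The annotated ble gene and str fragment downstream of neo look like carry-over from the Tn5 resistance region, and the record does not list them as usable markers. In E. coli the plasmid is maintained through a high-copy ColE1/pUC-type origin and selected with ampicillin via β-lactamase. An f1 origin is also present, which allows single-stranded DNA production. The short lac, lacI, lacZα, T7 promoter and CloDF13 matches are backbone remnants with no stated function here.

The stated purpose is mammalian expression of FLAG-tagged BRAF. The associated publication concerns non-V600 BRAF mutations found recurrently in lung cancer and their sensitivity to combined trametinib and dabrafenib, which suggests the construct is used to study signalling and drug response of this mutant in cultured cells.
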