Addgene plasmid #131718: p3xFLAG CMV14 / BRAF-G469V
Purpose: Mammalian Expression of Flag tagged BRAF
Depositing lab: Jacques De Grève. Depositing organization: Vrije Universiteit Brussel. Publication: Non-V600 BRAF mutations recurrently found in lung cancer predict sensitivity to the combination of Trametinib and Dabrafenib. Noeparast A, Teugels E, Giron P, Verschelden G, De Brakeleer S, Decoster L, De Greve J. Oncotarget. 2016 Aug 26;8(36):60094-60108. doi: 10.18632/oncotarget.11635. eCollection 2017 Sep 1. PubMed 28947956.
Backbone
  Vector backbone: p3xFLAG-CMV-14
  Backbone manufacturer: Sigma-Aldrich
  Backbone size w/o insert (bp): 6310
  Vector type: Mammalian Expression
  Selectable markers: Neomycin (select with G418)
Growth in bacteria
  Bacterial resistance: Ampicillin, 100 μg/mL
  Growth temperature: 37°C
  Growth strain: DH5alpha
  Copy number: Unknown
Gene/Insert
  Gene/Insert name: BRAF (alt names: B-RAF; ENSG00000157764)
  Species: H. sapiens (human)
  Insert size (bp): 2301
  Mutation: G469V
  Entrez Gene: BRAF (a.k.a. B-RAF1, B-raf, BRAF-1, BRAF1, NS7, RAFB1)
  Promoter: CMV
  Tag / fusion protein: 3xFLAG (C terminal on backbone)
  Cloning method: Restriction Enzyme; 5′ cloning site Unknown (unknown if destroyed); 3′ cloning site Unknown (unknown if destroyed)
Terms and licenses: Academic/Nonprofit Terms; Industry Terms: Not Available to Industry
Depositor comments: Please also see https://www.ncbi.nlm.nih.gov/pubmed/29662630.
How to cite: p3xFLAG CMV14 / BRAF-G469V was a gift from Jacques De Grève (Addgene plasmid # 131718 ; http://n2t.net/addgene:131718 ; RRID:Addgene_131718)
